>Addgene plasmid #248546 | pLenti-gRNA18-4 | addgene full sequence | sequence record 493041 | Addgene NGS Result
CCTTCTGATGTTTCTAACAGGCCAGGATTAACTGCGAATCGTTCTAGCTCCCTGCTTGCCCATACTATAT
GTTTTAATTTATATTTTTTCTTTCCCCCTGGCCTTAACCGAATTTTTTCCCATCGCGATCTAATTCTCCC
CCGCTTAATACTGACGCTCTCGCACCCATCTCTCTCCTTCTAGCCTCCGCTAGTCAAAATTTTTGGCGTA
CTCACCAGTCGCCGCCCCTCGCCTCTTGCCGTGCGCGCTTCAGCAAGCCGAGTCCTGCGTCGAGAGAGCT
CCTCTGGTTTCCCTTTCGCTTTCAAGTCCCTGTTCGGGCGCCACTGCTAGAGATTTTCCACACTGACTAA
AAGGGTCTGAGGGATCTCTAGTTACCAGAGTCACACAACAGACGGGCACACACTACTTGAAGCACTCAAG
GCAAGCTTTATTGAGGCTTAAGCAGTGGGTTCCCTAGTTAGCCAGAGAGCTCCCAGGCTCAGATCTGGTC
TAACCAGAGAGACCCGTTTATGTATCGAGCTAGGCACTTAAATACAATATCTCTGCAATGCGGCAATTCA
GTGGTTCGTCCAATCCATGTCAGACCCGTCTGTTGCCTTCCTAATAAGGCACGATCGTACCACCTTACTT
CCACCAATCGGCATGCACGGTGCTTTTTCTCTCCTTGTAAGGCATGTTGCTAACTCATCGTTACCATGTT
GCAAGACTACAAGAGTATTGCATAAGACTACATTAAGCTTGCAGCTCCAGCTTTTGTTCCCTTTAGTGAG
GGTTAATTGCGCGCTTGGCGTAATCATGGTCATAGCTGTTTCCTGTGTGAAATTGTTATCCGCTCACAAT
TCCACACAACATACGAGCCGGAAGCATAAAGTGTAAAGCCTGGGGTGCCTAATGAGTGAGCTAACTCACA
TTAATTGCGTTGCGCTCACTGCCCGCTTTCCAGTCGGGAAACCTGTCGTGCCAGCTGCATTAATGAATCG
GCCAACGCGCGGGGAGAGGCGGTTTGCGTATTGGGCGCTCTTCCGCTTCCTCGCTCACTGACTCGCTGCG
CTCGGTCGTTCGGCTGCGGCGAGCGGTATCAGCTCACTCAAAGGCGGTAATACGGTTATCCACAGAATCA
GGGGATAACGCAGGAAAGAACATGTGAGCAAAAGGCCAGCAAAAGGCCAGGAACCGTAAAAAGGCCGCGT
TGCTGGCGTTTTTCCATAGGCTCCGCCCCCCTGACGAGCATCACAAAAATCGACGCTCAAGTCAGAGGTG
GCGAAACCCGACAGGACTATAAAGATACCAGGCGTTTCCCCCTGGAAGCTCCCTCGTGCGCTCTCCTGTT
CCGACCCTGCCGCTTACCGGATACCTGTCCGCCTTTCTCCCTTCGGGAAGCGTGGCGCTTTCTCATAGCT
CACGCTGTAGGTATCTCAGTTCGGTGTAGGTCGTTCGCTCCAAGCTGGGCTGTGTGCACGAACCCCCCGT
TCAGCCCGACCGCTGCGCCTTATCCGGTAACTATCGTCTTGAGTCCAACCCGGTAAGACACGACTTATCG
CCACTGGCAGCAGCCACTGGTAACAGGATTAGCAGAGCGAGGTATGTAGGCGGTGCTACAGAGTTCTTGA
AGTGGTGGCCTAACTACGGCTACACTAGAAGAACAGTATTTGGTATCTGCGCTCTGCTGAAGCCAGTTAC
CTTCGGAAAAAGAGTTGGTAGCTCTTGATCCGGCAAACAAACCACCGCTGGTAGCGGTGGTTTTTTTGTT
TGCAAGCAGCAGATTACGCGCAGAAAAAAAGGATCTCAAGAAGATCCTTTGATCTTTTCTACGGGGTCTG
ACGCTCAGTGGAACGAAAACTCACGTTAAGGGATTTTGGTCATGAGATTATCAAAAAGGATCTTCACCTA
GATCCTTTTAAATTAAAAATGAAGTTTTAAATCAATCTAAAGTATATATGAGTAAACTTGGTCTGACAGT
TACCAATGCTTAATCAGTGAGGCACCTATCTCAGCGATCTGTCTATTTCGTTCATCCATAGTTGCCTGAC
TCCCCGTCGTGTAGATAACTACGATACGGGAGGGCTTACCATCTGGCCCCAGTGCTGCAATGATACCGCG
AGACCCACGCTCACCGGCTCCAGATTTATCAGCAATAAACCAGCCAGCCGGAAGGGCCGAGCGCAGAAGT
GGTCCTGCAACTTTATCCGCCTCCATCCAGTCTATTAATTGTTGCCGGGAAGCTAGAGTAAGTAGTTCGC
CAGTTAATAGTTTGCGCAACGTTGTTGCCATTGCTACAGGCATCGTGGTGTCACGCTCGTCGTTTGGTAT
GGCTTCATTCAGCTCCGGTTCCCAACGATCAAGGCGAGTTACATGATCCCCCATGTTGTGCAAAAAAGCG
GTTAGCTCCTTCGGTCCTCCGATCGTTGTCAGAAGTAAGTTGGCCGCAGTGTTATCACTCATGGTTATGG
CAGCACTGCATAATTCTCTTACTGTCATGCCATCCGTAAGATGCTTTTCTGTGACTGGTGAGTACTCAAC
CAAGTCATTCTGAGAATAGTGTATGCGGCGACCGAGTTGCTCTTGCCCGGCGTCAATACGGGATAATACC
GCGCCACATAGCAGAACTTTAAAAGTGCTCATCATTGGAAAACGTTCTTCGGGGCGAAAACTCTCAAGGA
TCTTACCGCTGTTGAGATCCAGTTCGATGTAACCCACTCGTGCACCCAACTGATCTTCAGCATCTTTTAC
TTTCACCAGCGTTTCTGGGTGAGCAAAAACAGGAAGGCAAAATGCCGCAAAAAAGGGAATAAGGGCGACA
CGGAAATGTTGAATACTCATACTCTTCCTTTTTCAATATTATTGAAGCATTTATCAGGGTTATTGTCTCA
TGAGCGGATACATATTTGAATGTATTTAGAAAAATAAACAAATAGGGGTTCCGCGCACATTTCCCCGAAA
AGTGCCACCTAAATTGTAAGCGTTAATATTTTGTTAAAATTCGCGTTAAATTTTTGTTAAATCAGCTCAT
TTTTTAACCAATAGGCCGAAATCGGCAAAATCCCTTATAAATCAAAAGAATAGACCGAGATAGGGT
[37 nt withheld, positions 3077-3113]
AAAGAACGTGGACTCCAACGTCAAAGG
[49 nt withheld, positions 3141-3189]
T
[91 nt withheld, positions 3191-3281]
G
[124 nt withheld, positions 3283-3406]
CCCATTCGCCATTCAGGCTGCGCAACTGTTGGGAAGGGCGATCGGTGCGGGCCTCTTCGCTATTACGCCA
GCTGGCGAAAGGGGGATGTGCTGCAAGGCGATTAAGTTGGGTAACGCCAGGGTTTTCCCAGTCACGACGT
TGTAAAACGACGGCCAGTGAGCGCGCGTAATACGACTCACTATAGGGCGAATTGGGTACGTCCCTAGGCC
TCCAAAAAAGCCTCCTCACTACTTCTGGAATAGCTCAGAGGCCGAGGCGGCCTCGGCCTCTGCATAAATA
AAAAAAATTAGTCAGCCATGGGGCGGAGAATGGGCGGAACTGGGCGGAGTTAGGGGCGGGATGGGCGGAG
TTAGGGGCGGGATAGCTAGAGCCAGACATGATAAGATACATTGATGAGTTTGGACAAACCACAACTAGAA
TGCAGTGAAAAAAATGCTTTATTTGTGAAATTTGTGATGCTATTGCTTTATTTGTAACCATTATAAGCTG
CAATAAACAAGTTCCTCTCACTCTCTGATATTCATTTCTTTGCAAGTTATAAATACTGAATAATAAGATG
ACATGAACTACTATACGTACTGCTAGAGATTTTCCACACTGACTAAAAGGGTCTGAGGGATCTCTAGTTA
CCAGAGTCACACAACAGACGGGCACACACTACTTGAAGCACTCAAGGCAAGCTTTATTGAGGCTTAAGCA
GTGGGTTCCCTAGTTAGCCAGAGAGCTCCCAGGCTCAGATCTGGTCTAACCAGAGAGACCCAGTACAAGC
AAAAAGCAGATCTTGTCTTCGTTGGGAGTGAATTAGCCCTTCCAGTCCCCCCTTTTCTTTTAAAAAGTGG
CTAAGATCTACAGCTGCCTTGTAAGTCATTGGTCTTAAAGTCGACGCGGGGAGGCGGCCCAAAGGGAGAT
CCGACTCGTCTGAGGGCGAAGGCGAAGACGCGGAAGAGGCCGCAGAGCCGGCAGCAGGCCGCGGGAAGGA
AGGTCCGCTGGATTGAGGGCCGAAGGGACGTAGCAGAAGGACGTCCCGCGCAGAATCCAGGTGGCAACAC
AGGCGAGCAGCCAAGGAAAGGACGATGATTTCCCCGACAACACCACGGAATTGTCAGTGCCCAACAGCCG
AGCCCCTGTCCAGCAGCGGGCAAGGCAGGCGGCGATGAGTTCCGCCGTGGCAATAGGGAGGGGGAAAGCG
AAAGTCCCGGAAAGGAGCTGACAGGTGGTGGCAATGCCCCAACCAGTGGGGGTTGCGTCAGCAAACACAG
TGCACACCACGCCACGTTGCCTGACAACGGGCCACAACTCCTCATAAAGAGACAGCAACCAGGATTTATA
CAAGGAGGAGAAAATGAAAGCCATACGGGAAGCAATAGCATGATACAAAGGCATTAAAGCAGCGTATCCA
CATAGCGTAAAAGGAGCAACATAGTTAAGAATACCAGTCAATCTTTCACAAATTTTGTAATCCAGAGGTT
GATTGTCGACTTAACGCGTTCAGGCACCGGGCTTGCGGGTCATGCACCAGGTGCGCGGTCCTTCGGGCAC
CTCGACGTCGGCGGTGACGGTGAAGCCGAGCCGCTCGTAGAAGGGGAGGTTGCGGGGCGCGGAGGTCTCC
AGGAAGGCGGGCACCCCGGCGCGCTCGGCCGCCTCCACTCCGGGGAGCACGACGGCGCTGCCCAGACCCT
TGCCCTGGTGGTCGGGCGAGACTCCGACGGTGGCCAGGAACCACGCGGGCTCCTTGGGCCGGTGCGGCGC
CAGGAGGCCTTCCATCTGTTGCTGCGCGGCCAGCCGGGAACCGCTCAACTCGGCCATGCGCGGGCCGATC
TCGGCGAACACCGCCCCCGCTTCGACGCTCTCCGGCGTGGTCCAGACCGCCACGGCGGCGCCGTCGTCCG
CGACCCACACCTTGCCGATGTCGAGCCCGACGCGCGTGAGGAAGAGTTCTTGCAGCTCGGTGACCCGCTC
GATGTGGCGGTCCGGATCGACGGTGTGGCGCGTGGCGGGGTAGTCGGCGAACGCGGCGGCGAGGGTGCGT
ACGGCCCTGGGGACGTCGTCGCGGGTGGCGAGGCGCACCGTGGGCTTGTACTCGGTCATGGTGGCCGTAC
GTCACGACACCTGAAATGGAAGAAAAAAACTTTGAACCACTGTCTGAGGCTTGAGAATGAACCAAGATCC
AAACTCAAAAAGGGCAAATTCCAAGGAGAATTACATCAAGTGCCAAGCTGGCCTAACTTCAGTCTCCACC
CACTCAGTGTGGGGAAACTCCATCGCATAAAACCCCTCCCCCCAACCTAAAGACGACGTACTCCAAAAGC
TCGAGAACTAATCGAGGTGCCTGGACGGCGCCCGGTACTCCGTGGAGTCACATGAAGCGACGGCTGAGGA
CGGAAAGGCCCTTTTCCTTTGTGTGGGTGACTCACCCGCCCGCTCTCCCGAGCGCCGCGTCCTCCATTTT
GAGCTCCCTGCAGCAGGGCCGGGAAGCGGCCATCTTTCCGCTCACGCAACTGGTGCCGACCGGGCCAGCC
TTGCCGCCCAGGGCGGGGCGATACACGGCGGCGCGAGGCCAGGCACCAGAGCAGGCCGGCCAGCTTGAGA
CTACCCCCGTCCGATTCTCGGTGGCCGCGCTCGCAGGCCCCGCCTCGCCGAACATGTGCGCTGGGACGCA
CGGGCCCCGTCGCCGCCCGCGGCCCCAAAAACCGAAATACCAGTGTGCAGATCTTGGCCCGCATTTACAA
GACTATCTTGCCAGAAAAAAAGCGTCGCAGCAGGTCATCAAAAATTTTAAATGGCTAGAGACTTATCGAA
AGCAGCGAGACAGGCGCGAAGGTGCCACCAGATTCGCACGCGGCGGCCCCAGCGCCCAGGCCAGGCCTCA
ACTCAAGCACGAGGCGAAGGGGCTCCTTAAGCGCAAGGCCTCGAACTCTCCCACCCACTTCCAACCCGAA
GCTCGGGATCAAGAATCACGTACTGCAGCCAGGTGGAAGTAATTCAAGGCACGCAAGGGCCATAACCCGT
AAAGAGGCCAGGCCCGCGGGAACCACACACGGCACTTACCTGTGTTCTGGCGGCAAACCCGTTGCGAAAA
AGAACGTTCACGGCGACTACTGCACTTATATACGGTTCTCCCCCACCCTCGGGAAAAAGGCGGAGCCAGT
ACACGACATCACTTTCCCAGTTTACCCCGCGCCACCTTCTCTAGGCACCGGATCAATTGCCGACCCCTCC
CCCCAACTTCTCGGGGACTGTGGGCGATGTGCGCTCTGCCCACTGACGGGCACCGGAGCCAATTCCCACT
CCTTTCAAGACCTAGAAGGTCCATTAGCTGCAAAGATTCCTCTCTGTTTAAAACTTTATCCATCTTTGCA
CCCGGGCCCCCTCGAGCCGGCGCCAAAGTGGATCTCTGCTGTCCCTGTAATAAACCCGAAAATTTTGAAT
TTTTGTAATTTGTTTTTGTAATTCTTTAGTTTGTATGTCTGTTGCTATTATGTCTACTATTCTTTCCCCT
GCACTGTACCCCCCAATCCCCCCTTTTCTTTTAAAATTGTGGATGAATACTGCCATTTGTCTCAAGATCT
AGTTACGCCAAGCTTAAAAAAGCACCGACTCGGTGCCACTTTTTCAAGTTGATAACGGACTAGCCTTATT
TAAACTTGCTATGCTGTTTCCAGCATAGCTCTTAAACAAGGGAATGTTCTACTCTGTCGGTGTTTCGTCC
TTTCCACAAGATATATAAAGCCAAGAAATCGAAATACTTTCAAGTTACGGTAAGCATATGATAGTCCATT
TTAAAACATAATTTTAAAACTGCAAACTACCCAAGAAATTATTACTTTCTACGTCACGTATTTTGTACTA
ATATCTTTGTGTTTACAGTCAAATTAATTCTAATTATCTCTCTAACAGCCTTGTATCGTATATGCAAATA
TGAAGGAATCATGGGAAATAGGCCCTCTCTGGGTCCCCTCGGGGTTGGGAGGTGGGTCTGAAACGATAAT
GGTGAATATCCCTGCCTAACTCTATTCACTATAGAAAGTACAGCAAAAACTATTCTTAAACCTACCAAGC
CTCCTACTATCATTATGAATAATTTTATATACCACAGCCAATTTGTTATGTTAAACCAATTCCACAAACT
TGCCCATTTATCTAATTCCAATAATTCTTGTTCATTCTTTTCTTGCTGGTTTTGCGATTCTTCAATTAAG
GAGTGTATTAAGCTTGTGTAATTGTTAATTTCTCTGTCCCACTCCATCCAGGTCGTGTGATTCCAAATCT
GTTCCAGAGATTTATTACTCCAACTAGCATTCCAAGGCACAGCAGTGGTGCAAATGAGTTTTCCAGAGCA
ACCCCAAATCCCCAGGAGCTGTTGATCCTTTAGGTATCTTTCCACAGCCAGGATTCTTGCCTGGAGCTGC
TTGATGCCCCAGACTGTGAGTTGCAACAGATGCTGTTGCGCCTCAATAGCCCTCAGCAAATTGTTCTGCT
GCTGCACTATACCAGACAATAATTGTCTGGCCTGTACCGTCAGCGTCATTGACGCTGCGCCCATAGTGCT
TCCTGCTGCTCCCAAGAACCCAAGGAACAAAGCTCCTATTCCCACTGCTCTTTTTTCTCTCTGCACCACT
CTTCTCTTTGCCTTGGTGGGTGCTACTCCTAATGGTTCAATTTTTACTACTTTATATTTATATAATTCAC
TTCTCCAATTGTCCCTCATATCTCCTCCTCCAGGTCTGAAGATCAGCGGCCGCTTGCTGTGCGGTGGTCT
TACTTTTGTTTTGCTCTTCCTCTATCTTGTCTAAAGCTTCCTTGGTGTCTTTTATCTCTATCCTTTGATG
CACACAATAGAGGGTTGCTACTGTATTATATAATGATCTAAGTTCTTCTGATCCTGTCTGAAGGGATGGT
TGTAGCTGTCCCAGTATTTGTCTACAG
Features (pLannotate 1.2.2; 29 found; start..end, strand, type, name):
    153..278     -  misc_feature   HIV-1 Ψ: packaging signal of human immunodeficiency virus type 1
    325..505     -  LTR            5' LTR (truncated): truncated 5' long terminal repeat (LTR) from HIV-1
    506..732     -  promoter       RSV promoter: Rous sarcoma virus enhancer/promoter
    760..778     -  promoter       T3 promoter: promoter for bacteriophage T3 RNA polymerase
    823..839     -  protein_bind   lac operator: The lac repressor binds to the lac operator to inhibit transcription in E. coli. This inhibition can be relieved by adding lactose or isopropyl-β-D-thiogalactopyranoside (IPTG). lac repressor encoded by lacI
    847..877     -  promoter       lac promoter: promoter for the E. coli lac operon
    892..913     -  protein_bind   CAP binding site: CAP binding activates transcription in the presence of cAMP. E. coli catabolite activator protein
    926..1018    -  CDS            lacI (fragment): lac repressor; lacI; The lac repressor binds to the lac operator to inhibit transcription in E. coli. This inhibition can be relieved by adding lactose or isopropyl-β-D-thiogalactopyranoside (IPTG).
   1201..1789    -  rep_origin     ori: high-copy-number ColE1/pMB1/pBR322/pUC origin of replication
   1960..2820    -  CDS            AmpR: β-lactamase; bla; confers resistance to ampicillin, carbenicillin, and related antibiotics
   2821..2925    -  promoter       AmpR promoter: bla
   2978..3406    -  rep_origin     f1 ori (sequence partly withheld): f1 bacteriophage origin of replication; arrow indicates direction of (+) strand synthesis
   3411..3566    -  CDS            lacZα (fragment): LacZα fragment of β-galactosidase; lacZ fragment
   3574..3592    +  promoter       T7 promoter: promoter for bacteriophage T7 RNA polymerase
   3613..3748    -  rep_origin     SV40 ori: SV40 origin of replication
   3788..3909    -  polyA_signal   SV40 poly(A) signal: SV40 polyadenylation signal
   3987..4220    -  LTR            3' LTR (ΔU3): self-inactivating 3' long terminal repeat (LTR) from HIV-1
   4222..4241    -  misc_feature   cPPT/CTS (fragment): central polypurine tract and central termination sequence of HIV-1
   4292..4880    -  misc_feature   WPRE: woodchuck hepatitis virus posttranscriptional regulatory element
   4896..5495    -  CDS            PuroR (fragment): puromycin N-acetyltransferase; pac from Streptomyces; confers resistance to puromycin
   5517..6455    -  intron         EF-1α intron A: intron upstream of the start codon of human EF-1α
   6456..6667    -  promoter       EF-1α core promoter: core promoter for human elongation factor EF-1α
   6693..6759    -  CDS            small t antigen (fragment): SV40 (simian virus 40) small t antigen
   6825..6942    -  misc_feature   cPPT/CTS: central polypurine tract and central termination sequence of HIV-1
   6998..7065    -  misc_RNA       tracrRNA (fragment): trans-activating CRISPR RNA for the Streptococcus pyogenes CRISPR/Cas9 system
   7113..7353    -  promoter       U6 promoter: RNA polymerase III promoter for human U6 snRNA
   7357..7383    -  CDS            Rev (fragment): human immunodeficiency virus 1 (HIV-1) Rev protein; rev; enhances nuclear export of unspliced and incompletely spliced viral mRNAs
   7760..7993    -  misc_feature   RRE: The Rev response element (RRE) of HIV-1 allows for Rev-dependent mRNA export from the nucleus to the cytoplasm.
   8139..169     -  CDS            HIV-1 gag (fragment) (across the origin): gag protein from human immunodeficiency virus 1; gag
