[The description below was written by a language model from this plasmid's Addgene catalogue record and pLannotate feature annotations shown in this document.]
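Description:
pLenti-gRNA18-4 is a lentiviral single-guide RNA expression plasmid built on the pLentiGuide-Puro-FE backbone and listed as a mammalian expression/CRISPR vector. It is about 8.3 kb. In bacteria it is maintained through a high-copy ColE1/pUC-type origin with ampicillin selection from the β-lactamase gene, and an f1 origin and remnants of a lac/lacZα cloning region are also annotated. The lentiviral portion has a third-generation, self-inactivating layout. An RSV promoter fused to a truncated HIV-1 5' LTR drives transcription of the viral genome, followed by the Ψ packaging signal with an adjoining gag fragment, the Rev response element for nuclear export, a cPPT/CTS, a WPRE, and a ΔU3 3' LTR. An SV40 polyadenylation signal and SV40 origin lie downstream.

The payload consists of two cassettes between the LTRs. A human U6 RNA polymerase III promoter drives the guide gRNA18-4, a 20-nt spacer against a human sequence that was inserted by Gibson cloning upstream of a Streptococcus pyogenes Cas9 scaffold. The scaffold is annotated only as a partial tracrRNA match, which would be consistent with a modified scaffold, although the record does not define the "FE" designation. Downstream, an EF-1α promoter with its intron A expresses puromycin N-acetyltransferase, allowing puromycin selection of transduced cells.

No Cas9 is encoded, so the nuclease or a Cas9-derived effector must be supplied separately. The stated purpose is a CRISPR-based approach to studying chromosome-specific aneuploidy by targeting human centromeres. The name suggests a chromosome 18 centromeric target, but the record does not state this explicitly.
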