Addgene plasmid #248546: pLenti-gRNA18-4
Purpose: A CRISPR-based technology to study chromosome-specific aneuploidy by targeting human centromeres
Depositing lab: Teresa Davoli. Depositing organization: NYU Grossman School of Medicine. Publication: KaryoCreate: A CRISPR-based technology to study chromosome-specific aneuploidy by targeting human centromeres. Bosco N, Goldberg A, Zhao X, Mays JC, Cheng P, Johnson AF, Bianchi JJ, Toscani C, Di Tommaso E, Katsnelson L, Annuar D, Mei S, Faitelson RE, Pesselev IY, Mohamed KS, Mermerian A, Camacho-Hernandez EM, Gionco CA, Manikas J, Tseng YS, Sun Z, Fani S, Keegan S, Lippman SM, Fenyo D, Giunta S, Santaguida S, Davoli T. Cell. 2023 Apr 27;186(9):1985-2001.e19. doi: 10.1016/j.cell.2023.03.029. Epub 2023 Apr 18. PubMed 37075754.
Backbone
  Vector backbone: pLentiGuide-Puro-FE
  Vector type: Mammalian Expression, CRISPR
Growth in bacteria
  Bacterial resistance: Ampicillin, 100 μg/mL
  Growth temperature: 30°C
  Growth strain: NEB Stable
  Copy number: High Copy
Gene/Insert
  Gene/Insert name: gRNA18-4
  gRNA/shRNA sequence: ACAGAGTAGAACATTCCCTT
  Species: H. sapiens (human)
  Promoter: U6
  Cloning method: Gibson Cloning
Terms and licenses: Academic/Nonprofit Terms; Industry Terms: Not Available to Industry
How to cite: pLenti-gRNA18-4 was a gift from Teresa Davoli (Addgene plasmid # 248546 ; http://n2t.net/addgene:248546 ; RRID:Addgene_248546)
